Addgene plasmid #60558: pmTurquoise-C1
Purpose: Expresses the cyan fluorescent protein variant mTurquoise
Depositing lab: Dorus Gadella. Depositing organization: University of Amsterdam. Publication: Bright cyan fluorescent protein variants identified by fluorescence lifetime screening. Goedhart J, van Weeren L, Hink MA, Vischer NO, Jalink K, Gadella TW Jr. Nat Methods. 2010 Feb;7(2):137-9. doi: 10.1038/nmeth.1415. Epub 2010 Jan 17. PubMed 20081836.
Backbone
  Vector backbone: pEGFP-C1
  Backbone manufacturer: Clontech
  Backbone size w/o insert (bp): 4000
  Vector type: Mammalian Expression
  Selectable markers: Neomycin (select with G418)
Growth in bacteria
  Bacterial resistance: Kanamycin, 50 μg/mL
  Growth temperature: 37°C
  Growth strain: DH5alpha
  Copy number: High Copy
Gene/Insert
  Gene/Insert name: mTurquoise
  Species: Synthetic
  Insert size (bp): 720
  Promoter: CMV
  Cloning method: Restriction Enzyme; 5′ cloning site AgeI (not destroyed); 3′ cloning site BsrGI (not destroyed)
  Sequencing primers: 5′ CMV
Terms and licenses: Academic/Nonprofit Terms; Industry Terms: Not Available to Industry
How to cite: pmTurquoise-C1 was a gift from Dorus Gadella (Addgene plasmid # 60558 ; http://n2t.net/addgene:60558 ; RRID:Addgene_60558)
