[The description below was written by a language model from this plasmid's Addgene catalogue record and pLannotate feature annotations shown in this document.]
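Description:
pmTurquoise-C1 is a mammalian expression plasmid built on the Clontech pEGFP-C1 backbone, in which the EGFP coding sequence has been replaced, between retained AgeI and BsrGI sites, by the roughly 720 bp synthetic coding sequence for mTurquoise. This is a bright, constitutively fluorescent cyan protein derived from Aequorea victoria GFP, identified by fluorescence lifetime screening and noted for low acid sensitivity. The full sequence is 4,731 nt. Expression is driven by the human cytomegalovirus immediate early enhancer and promoter, and transcripts are terminated by an SV40 polyadenylation signal. As in other C1-format vectors, a multiple cloning site lies immediately downstream of the fluorescent protein coding sequence. A gene of interest cloned in frame there is therefore expressed with mTurquoise fused to its N-terminus, while the unmodified plasmid expresses the fluorescent protein alone.

The plasmid is propagated in E. coli at high copy from a ColE1/pUC-type origin, and an f1 origin is also present, which allows single-stranded DNA production. A single Tn5 aminoglycoside phosphotransferase (NeoR/KanR) gene serves both hosts: a bacterial bla-type promoter provides kanamycin resistance in bacteria, and the adjacent SV40 enhancer/early promoter, together with an HSV TK polyadenylation signal, provides G418 selection for stable mammalian lines. The short annotated fragments of SV40 large T antigen, ble and the bGH poly(A) signal appear to be residual backbone sequence or annotation matches rather than functional elements. Typical uses supported by the record are expressing mTurquoise as a cyan marker in mammalian cells and building mTurquoise fusion proteins for fluorescence imaging.
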