Features (pLannotate 1.2.2; 14 found; start..end, strand, type, name):
     61..364     +  enhancer       CMV enhancer: human cytomegalovirus immediate early enhancer
    365..568     +  promoter       CMV promoter: human cytomegalovirus (CMV) immediate early promoter
    613..1329    +  CDS            mTurquoise: mTurquoise is a basic (constitutively fluorescent) cyan fluorescent protein published in 2010, derived from Aequorea victoria. It has low acid sensitivity.
   1330..1395    +  misc_feature   MCS: multiple cloning site
   1412..1496    +  CDS            large T antigen (fragment): large T antigen from SV40 (simian virus 40)
   1519..1640    +  polyA_signal   SV40 poly(A) signal: SV40 polyadenylation signal
   1674..2102    -  rep_origin     f1 ori (sequence partly withheld): f1 bacteriophage origin of replication; arrow indicates direction of (+) strand synthesis
   2129..2233    +  promoter       AmpR promoter: bla
   2235..2592    +  promoter       SV40 promoter: SV40 enhancer and early promoter
   2627..3421    +  CDS            NeoR/KanR: aminoglycoside phosphotransferase from Tn5; aph(3')-II (or nptII); confers resistance to neomycin, kanamycin, and G418 (Geneticin®)
   3442..3594    +  CDS            ble (fragment): BLE_KLEPN - Experimental evidence at protein level: Swiss-Prot protein existence level 1. Binding protein with a strong affinity to the bleomycin family of antibiotics. Binds to CL990; an antimitotic-antibiotic compound. From Klebsiella pneumoniae.
   3653..3700    +  polyA_signal   HSV TK poly(A) signal: herpes simplex virus thymidine kinase polyadenylation signal (Cole and Stacy, 1985)
   3791..3807    -  polyA_signal   bGH poly(A) signal (fragment): bovine growth hormone polyadenylation signal
   4029..4617    +  rep_origin     ori: high-copy-number ColE1/pMB1/pBR322/pUC origin of replication
>Addgene plasmid #60558 | pmTurquoise-C1 | depositor full sequence | sequence record 97059 | pmTurquoise-C1 sequence 4731 bps
TAGTTATTAATAGTAATCAATTACGGGGTCATTAGTTCATAGCCCATATATGGAGTTCCGCGTTACATAA
CTTACGGTAAATGGCCCGCCTGGCTGACCGCCCAACGACCCCCGCCCATTGACGTCAATAATGACGTATG
TTCCCATAGTAACGCCAATAGGGACTTTCCATTGACGTCAATGGGTGGAGTATTTACGGTAAACTGCCCA
CTTGGCAGTACATCAAGTGTATCATATGCCAAGTACGCCCCCTATTGACGTCAATGACGGTAAATGGCCC
GCCTGGCATTATGCCCAGTACATGACCTTATGGGACTTTCCTACTTGGCAGTACATCTACGTATTAGTCA
TCGCTATTACCATGGTGATGCGGTTTTGGCAGTACATCAATGGGCGTGGATAGCGGTTTGACTCACGGGG
ATTTCCAAGTCTCCACCCCATTGACGTCAATGGGAGTTTGTTTTGGCACCAAAATCAACGGGACTTTCCA
AAATGTCGTAACAACTCCGCCCCATTGACGCAAATGGGCGGTAGGCGTGTACGGTGGGAGGTCTATATAA
GCAGAGCTGGTTTAGTGAACCGTCAGATCCGCTAGCGCTACCGGTCGCCACCATGGTGAGCAAGGGCGAG
GAGCTGTTCACCGGGGTGGTGCCCATCCTGGTCGAGCTGGACGGCGACGTAAACGGCCACAAGTTCAGCG
TGTCCGGCGAGGGCGAGGGCGATGCCACCTACGGCAAGCTGACCCTGAAGTTCATCTGCACCACCGGCAA
GCTGCCCGTGCCCTGGCCCACCCTCGTGACCACCCTGTCCTGGGGCGTGCAGTGCTTCGCCCGCTACCCC
GACCACATGAAGCAGCACGACTTCTTCAAGTCCGCCATGCCCGAAGGCTACGTCCAGGAGCGCACCATCT
TCTTCAAGGACGACGGCAACTACAAGACCCGCGCCGAGGTGAAGTTCGAGGGCGACACCCTGGTGAACCG
CATCGAGCTGAAGGGCATCGACTTCAAGGAGGACGGCAACATCCTGGGGCACAAGCTGGAGTACAACTAC
ATCAGCGACAACGTCTATATCACCGCCGACAAGCAGAAGAACGGCATCAAGGCCAACTTCAAGATCCGCC
ACAACATCGAGGACGGCGGCGTGCAGCTCGCCGACCACTACCAGCAGAACACCCCCATCGGCGACGGCCC
CGTGCTGCTGCCCGACAACCACTACCTGAGCACCCAGTCCAAGCTGAGCAAAGACCCCAACGAGAAGCGC
GATCACATGGTCCTGCTGGAGTTCGTGACCGCCGCCGGGATCACTCTCGGCATGGACGAGCTGTACAAGT
CCGGACTCAGATCTCGAGCTCAAGCTTCGAATTCTGCAGTCGACGGTACCGCGGGCCCGGGATCCACCGG
ATCTAGATAACTGATCATAATCAGCCATACCACATTTGTAGAGGTTTTACTTGCTTTAAAAAACCTCCCA
CACCTCCCCCTGAACCTGAAACATAAAATGAATGCAATTGTTGTTGTTAACTTGTTTATTGCAGCTTATA
ATGGTTACAAATAAAGCAATAGCATCACAAATTTCACAAATAAAGCATTTTTTTCACTGCATTCTAGTTG
TGGTTTGTCCAAACTCATCAATGTATCTTAACGCGTAAATTGTAAGCGTTAATATTTTGTTAAAATTCGC
GTTAAATTTTTGTTAAATCAGCTCATTTTTTAACCAATAGGCCGAAATCGGCAAAATCCCTTATAAATCA
AAAGAATAGACCGAGATAGGGT
[37 nt withheld, positions 1773-1809]
AAAGAACGTGGACTCCAACGTCAAAGG
[49 nt withheld, positions 1837-1885]
T
[91 nt withheld, positions 1887-1977]
G
[124 nt withheld, positions 1979-2102]
CAGGTGGCACTTTTCGGGGAAATGTGCGCGGAACCCCTATTTGTTTATTTTTCTAAATACATTCAAATAT
GTATCCGCTCATGAGACAATAACCCTGATAAATGCTTCAATAATATTGAAAAAGGAAGAGTCCTGAGGCG
GAAAGAACCAGCTGTGGAATGTGTGTCAGTTAGGGTGTGGAAAGTCCCCAGGCTCCCCAGCAGGCAGAAG
TATGCAAAGCATGCATCTCAATTAGTCAGCAACCAGGTGTGGAAAGTCCCCAGGCTCCCCAGCAGGCAGA
AGTATGCAAAGCATGCATCTCAATTAGTCAGCAACCATAGTCCCGCCCCTAACTCCGCCCATCCCGCCCC
TAACTCCGCCCAGTTCCGCCCATTCTCCGCCCCATGGCTGACTAATTTTTTTTATTTATGCAGAGGCCGA
GGCCGCCTCGGCCTCTGAGCTATTCCAGAAGTAGTGAGGAGGCTTTTTTGGAGGCCTAGGCTTTTGCAAA
GATCGATCAAGAGACAGGATGAGGATCGTTTCGCATGATTGAACAAGATGGATTGCACGCAGGTTCTCCG
GCCGCTTGGGTGGAGAGGCTATTCGGCTATGACTGGGCACAACAGACAATCGGCTGCTCTGATGCCGCCG
TGTTCCGGCTGTCAGCGCAGGGGCGCCCGGTTCTTTTTGTCAAGACCGACCTGTCCGGTGCCCTGAATGA
ACTGCAAGACGAGGCAGCGCGGCTATCGTGGCTGGCCACGACGGGCGTTCCTTGCGCAGCTGTGCTCGAC
GTTGTCACTGAAGCGGGAAGGGACTGGCTGCTATTGGGCGAAGTGCCGGGGCAGGATCTCCTGTCATCTC
ACCTTGCTCCTGCCGAGAAAGTATCCATCATGGCTGATGCAATGCGGCGGCTGCATACGCTTGATCCGGC
TACCTGCCCATTCGACCACCAAGCGAAACATCGCATCGAGCGAGCACGTACTCGGATGGAAGCCGGTCTT
GTCGATCAGGATGATCTGGACGAAGAGCATCAGGGGCTCGCGCCAGCCGAACTGTTCGCCAGGCTCAAGG
CGAGCATGCCCGACGGCGAGGATCTCGTCGTGACCCATGGCGATGCCTGCTTGCCGAATATCATGGTGGA
AAATGGCCGCTTTTCTGGATTCATCGACTGTGGCCGGCTGGGTGTGGCGGACCGCTATCAGGACATAGCG
TTGGCTACCCGTGATATTGCTGAAGAGCTTGGCGGCGAATGGGCTGACCGCTTCCTCGTGCTTTACGGTA
TCGCCGCTCCCGATTCGCAGCGCATCGCCTTCTATCGCCTTCTTGACGAGTTCTTCTGAGCGGGACTCTG
GGGTTCGAAATGACCGACCAAGCGACGCCCAACCTGCCATCACGAGATTTCGATTCCACCGCCGCCTTCT
ATGAAAGGTTGGGCTTCGGAATCGTTTTCCGGGACGCCGGCTGGATGATCCTCCAGCGCGGGGATCTCAT
GCTGGAGTTCTTCGCCCACCCTAGGGGGAGGCTAACTGAAACACGGAAGGAGACAATACCGGAAGGAACC
CGCGCTATGACGGCAATAAAAAGACAGAATAAAACGCACGGTGTTGGGTCGTTTGTTCATAAACGCGGGG
TTCGGTCCCAGGGCTGGCACTCTGTCGATACCCCACCGAGACCCCATTGGGGCCAATACGCCCGCGTTTC
TTCCTTTTCCCCACCCCACCCCCCAAGTTCGGGTGAAGGCCCAGGGCTCGCAGCCAACGTCGGGGCGGCA
GGCCCTGCCATAGCCTCAGGTTACTCATATATACTTTAGATTGATTTAAAACTTCATTTTTAATTTAAAA
GGATCTAGGTGAAGATCCTTTTTGATAATCTCATGACCAAAATCCCTTAACGTGAGTTTTCGTTCCACTG
AGCGTCAGACCCCGTAGAAAAGATCAAAGGATCTTCTTGAGATCCTTTTTTTCTGCGCGTAATCTGCTGC
TTGCAAACAAAAAAACCACCGCTACCAGCGGTGGTTTGTTTGCCGGATCAAGAGCTACCAACTCTTTTTC
CGAAGGTAACTGGCTTCAGCAGAGCGCAGATACCAAATACTGTCCTTCTAGTGTAGCCGTAGTTAGGCCA
CCACTTCAAGAACTCTGTAGCACCGCCTACATACCTCGCTCTGCTAATCCTGTTACCAGTGGCTGCTGCC
AGTGGCGATAAGTCGTGTCTTACCGGGTTGGACTCAAGACGATAGTTACCGGATAAGGCGCAGCGGTCGG
GCTGAACGGGGGGTTCGTGCACACAGCCCAGCTTGGAGCGAACGACCTACACCGAACTGAGATACCTACA
GCGTGAGCTATGAGAAAGCGCCACGCTTCCCGAAGGGAGAAAGGCGGACAGGTATCCGGTAAGCGGCAGG
GTCGGAACAGGAGAGCGCACGAGGGAGCTTCCAGGGGGAAACGCCTGGTATCTTTATAGTCCTGTCGGGT
TTCGCCACCTCTGACTTGAGCGTCGATTTTTGTGATGCTCGTCAGGGGGGCGGAGCCTATGGAAAAACGC
CAGCAACGCGGCCTTTTTACGGTTCCTGGCCTTTTGCTGGCCTTTTGCTCACATGTTCTTTCCTGCGTTA
TCCCCTGATTCTGTGGATAACCGTATTACCGCCATGCAT
