>Addgene plasmid #60558 | pmTurquoise-C1 | addgene partial sequence | sequence record 98777 | CMV-F 5'-CGCAAATGGGCGGTAGGCGTG-3'
AGAGCTGGTTTAGTGAACCGTCAGATCCGCTAGCGCTACCGGTCGCCACCATGGTGAGCAAGGGCGAGGA
GCTGTTCACCGGGGTGGTGCCCATCCTGGTCGAGCTGGACGGCGACGTAAACGGCCACAAGTTCAGCGTG
TCCGGCGAGGGCGAGGGCGATGCCACCTACGGCAAGCTGACCCTGAAGTTCATCTGCACCACCGGCAAGC
TGCCCGTGCCCTGGCCCACCCTCGTGACCACCCTGTCCTGGGGCGTGCAGTGCTTCGCCCGCTACCCCGA
CCACATGAAGCAGCACGACTTCTTCAAGTCCGCCATGCCCGAAGGCTACGTCCAGGAGCGCACCATCTTC
TTCAAGGACGACGGCAACTACAAGACCCGCGCCGAGGTGAAGTTCGAGGGCGACACCCTGGTGAACCGCA
TCGAGCTGAAGGGCATCGACTTCAAGGAGGACGGCAACATCCTGGGGCACAAGCTGGAGTACAACTACAT
CAGCGACAACGTCTATATCACCGCCGACAAGCAGAAGAACGGCATCAAGGCCAACTTCAAGATCCGCCAC
AACATCGAGGACGGCGGCGTGCAGCTCGCCGACCACTACCAGCAGAACACCCCCATCGGCGACGGCCCCG
TGCTGCTGCCCGACAACCACTACCTGAGCACCCAGTCCAAGCTGAGCAAAGACCCCAACGAGAAGCGCGA
TCACATGGTCCTGCTGGAGTTCGTGACCGCCGCCGGGATCACTCTCGGCATGGACGAGCTGTACAAGTCC
GGACTCAGATCTCGAGCTCAAGCTTCGAATTCTGCAGTCGACGGTACCGCGGGCCCGGGATCCACCGGAT
CTAGATAACTGATCATAATCAGCCATACCACATTTGTAGAGGTTTTACTTGCTTTAAAAAACCTCCCACA
C
