>Addgene plasmid #60558 | pmTurquoise-C1 | addgene partial sequence | sequence record 99144 | SV40pA-R 5'-GAAATTTGTGATGCTATTGC-3'
CAACAACAATTGCATTCATTTTATGTTTCAGGTTCAGGGGGAGGTGTGGGAGGTTTTTTAAAGCAAGTAA
AACCTCTACAAATGTGGTATGGCTGATTATGATCAGTTATCTAGATCCGGTGGATCCCGGGCCCGCGGTA
CCGTCGACTGCAGAATTCGAAGCTTGAGCTCGAGATCTGAGTCCGGACTTGTACAGCTCGTCCATGCCGA
GAGTGATCCCGGCGGCGGTCACGAACTCCAGCAGGACCATGTGATCGCGCTTCTCGTTGGGGTCTTTGCT
CAGCTTGGACTGGGTGCTCAGGTAGTGGTTGTCGGGCAGCAGCACGGGGCCGTCGCCGATGGGGGTGTTC
TGCTGGTAGTGGTCGGCGAGCTGCACGCCGCCGTCCTCGATGTTGTGGCGGATCTTGAAGTTGGCCTTGA
TGCCGTTCTTCTGCTTGTCGGCGGTGATATAGACGTTGTCGCTGATGTAGTTGTACTCCAGCTTGTGCCC
CAGGATGTTGCCGTCCTCCTTGAAGTCGATGCCCTTCAGCTCGATGCGGTTCACCAGGGTGTCGCCCTCG
AACTTCACCTCGGCGCGGGTCTTGTAGTTGCCGTCGTCCTTGAAGAAGATGGTGCGCTCCTGGACGTAGC
CTTCGGGCATGGCGGACTTGAAGAAGTCGTGCTGCTTCATGTGGTCGGGGTAGCGGGCGAAGCACTGCAC
GCCCCAGGACAGGGTGGTCACGAGGGTGGGCCAGGGCACGGGCAGCTTGCCGGTGGTGCAGATGAACTTC
AGGGTCAGCTTGCCGTAGGTGGCATCGCCCTCGCCCTCGCCGGACACGCTGAACTTGTGGCCGTTTACGT
CGCCGTCCAGCTCGACCAGGATGGGCACCACCCCGGTGAACAGCTCCTCGCCCTTGCTCACCATGGTGGC
GACCGGTAGCGCTAGCGGAT
